Addgene plasmid #109028: pLenti-X1-Blast-rLAMP1-eGFP
Purpose: stable lentiviral expression of cDNA
Depositing lab: Jacob Corn. Depositing organization: University of California, Berkeley. Publication: Atlastins remodel the endoplasmic reticulum for selective autophagy. Liang JR, Lingeman E, Ahmed S, Corn JE. J Cell Biol. 2018 Aug 24. pii: jcb.201804185. doi: 10.1083/jcb.201804185. PubMed 30143524.
Backbone
  Vector backbone: pLenti-X1-Blast
  Backbone manufacturer: Michael Rape
  Backbone size w/o insert (bp): 8544
  Vector type: Mammalian Expression, Lentiviral
  Selectable markers: Blasticidin
Growth in bacteria
  Bacterial resistance: Ampicillin, 100 μg/mL
  Growth temperature: 37°C
  Growth strain: NEB Stable
  Copy number: High Copy
Gene/Insert
  Gene/Insert name: rLAMP1
  Species: R. norvegicus (rat)
  Insert size (bp): 1965
  Promoter: EIF-1a promoter
  Tag / fusion protein: eGFP (C terminal on insert)
  Cloning method: Ligation Independent Cloning
  Sequencing primers: 5′ AGCCTCAGACAGTGGTTCAA; 3′ agcagcgtatccacatagcgt
Terms and licenses: Academic/Nonprofit Terms; Industry Terms: Not Available to Industry
How to cite: pLenti-X1-Blast-rLAMP1-eGFP was a gift from Jacob Corn (Addgene plasmid # 109028 ; http://n2t.net/addgene:109028 ; RRID:Addgene_109028)
