[The description below was written by a language model from this plasmid's Addgene catalogue record and pLannotate feature annotations shown in this document.]
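Description:
pLenti-X1-Blast-rLAMP1-eGFP is a lentiviral transfer plasmid of about 10.5 kb, built on the pLenti-X1-Blast backbone, for stable expression of a fluorescently tagged lysosomal membrane protein in mammalian cells. In bacteria it replicates from a high-copy ColE1/pUC-type origin and is selected with ampicillin through the β-lactamase gene. An f1 origin and remnants of lac and phage promoter elements are also present. The viral portion has a third-generation layout. An RSV promoter replaces the U3 region upstream of a truncated HIV-1 5' LTR to drive genomic RNA production in packaging cells. This is followed by the Ψ packaging signal with a gag fragment, the Rev response element for Rev-dependent nuclear export, and the cPPT/CTS, which aids nuclear import of the reverse-transcribed genome. A second truncated LTR closes the proviral unit, with an SV40 polyadenylation signal and SV40 origin beyond it.

The payload is rat LAMP1 (lysosome-associated membrane glycoprotein 1) fused at its C terminus to EGFP and driven by the strong constitutive human EF-1α promoter. The promoter–fusion cassette is flanked by attB1 and attB2 Gateway recombination sites, although the record lists ligation-independent cloning as the method used. A WPRE downstream enhances transcript stability and expression. A separate SV40 promoter, with a bacterial EM7 promoter, expresses blasticidin S deaminase so that transduced cells can be selected with blasticidin. The two sequence records, from the depositor and from repository sequencing, show the same features in the same order, differing only in start position and by one nucleotide in length. The stated purpose is stable lentiviral cDNA expression. A LAMP1-EGFP fusion typically serves as a lysosome marker for imaging, which fits the associated study of selective autophagy of the endoplasmic reticulum.
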