Features (pLannotate 1.2.2; 34 found; start..end, strand, type, name):
     26..130     +  promoter       AmpR promoter: bla
    131..991     +  CDS            AmpR: β-lactamase; bla; confers resistance to ampicillin, carbenicillin, and related antibiotics
   1162..1750    +  rep_origin     ori: high-copy-number ColE1/pMB1/pBR322/pUC origin of replication
   1933..2025    +  CDS            lacI (fragment): lac repressor; lacI; The lac repressor binds to the lac operator to inhibit transcription in E. coli. This inhibition can be relieved by adding lactose or isopropyl-β-D-thiogalactopyranoside (IPTG).
   2038..2059    +  protein_bind   CAP binding site: CAP binding activates transcription in the presence of cAMP. E. coli catabolite activator protein
   2074..2104    +  promoter       lac promoter: promoter for the E. coli lac operon
   2112..2128    +  protein_bind   lac operator: The lac repressor binds to the lac operator to inhibit transcription in E. coli. This inhibition can be relieved by adding lactose or isopropyl-β-D-thiogalactopyranoside (IPTG). lac repressor encoded by lacI
   2173..2191    +  promoter       T3 promoter: promoter for bacteriophage T3 RNA polymerase
   2219..2445    +  promoter       RSV promoter: Rous sarcoma virus enhancer/promoter
   2446..2626    +  LTR            5' LTR (truncated): truncated 5' long terminal repeat (LTR) from HIV-1
   2673..2798    +  misc_feature   HIV-1 Ψ: packaging signal of human immunodeficiency virus type 1
   2782..3145    +  CDS            HIV-1 gag (fragment): gag protein from human immunodeficiency virus 1; gag
   3291..3524    +  misc_feature   RRE: The Rev response element (RRE) of HIV-1 allows for Rev-dependent mRNA export from the nucleus to the cytoplasm.
   3901..4001    +  CDS            Rev (fragment): human immunodeficiency virus 1 (HIV-1) Rev protein; rev; enhances nuclear export of unspliced and incompletely spliced viral mRNAs
   4020..4136    +  misc_feature   cPPT/CTS: central polypurine tract and central termination sequence of HIV-1
   4170..4194    +  protein_bind   attB1: mutant version of attB; recombination site for the Gateway® BP reaction BP Clonase™
   4209..4227    +  enhancer       CMV enhancer (fragment): human cytomegalovirus immediate early enhancer
   4252..4318    +  CDS            small t antigen (fragment): SV40 (simian virus 40) small t antigen
   4325..5503    +  promoter       EF-1α promoter: strong constitutive promoter for human elongation factor EF-1α
   5520..5538    +  promoter       T7 promoter: promoter for bacteriophage T7 RNA polymerase
   5583..6803    +  CDS            LAMP1: rat lysosome-associated membrane glycoprotein 1
   6828..7544    +  CDS            EGFP: EGFP is a basic (constitutively fluorescent) green fluorescent protein published in 1996, derived from Aequorea victoria. It is reported to be a rapidly-maturing weak dimer with moderate acid sensitivity.
   7553..7577    -  protein_bind   attB2: mutant version of attB; recombination site for the Gateway® BP reaction BP Clonase™
   7608..8196    +  misc_feature   WPRE: woodchuck hepatitis virus posttranscriptional regulatory element
   8260..8590    +  promoter       SV40 promoter: SV40 enhancer and early promoter
   8638..8685    +  promoter       EM7 promoter: synthetic bacterial promoter&nbsp
   8704..9102    +  CDS            BSD: blasticidin S deaminase; Aspergillus terreus BSD; confers resistance to blasticidin
   9176..9313    +  CDS            nef (fragment): NEF_HV1LA - Experimental evidence at protein level: Swiss-Prot protein existence level 1. Extracellular Nef protein targets CD4(+) T-lymphocytes for apoptosis by interacting with CXCR4 surface receptors. From Human immunodeficiency virus type 1 group M subtype B (isolate Lai) (HIV-1).
   9299..9479    +  LTR            5' LTR (truncated): truncated 5' long terminal repeat (LTR) from HIV-1
   9551..9672    +  polyA_signal   SV40 poly(A) signal: SV40 polyadenylation signal
   9712..9847    +  rep_origin     SV40 ori: SV40 origin of replication
   9868..9886    -  promoter       T7 promoter: promoter for bacteriophage T7 RNA polymerase
   9894..10049   +  CDS            lacZα (fragment): LacZα fragment of β-galactosidase; lacZ fragment
  10054..10482   +  rep_origin     f1 ori (sequence partly withheld): f1 bacteriophage origin of replication; arrow indicates direction of (+) strand synthesis
>Addgene plasmid #109028 | pLenti-X1-Blast-rLAMP1-eGFP | depositor full sequence | sequence record 205411 | Full Sequence
AGGTGGCACTTTTCGGGGAAATGTGCGCGGAACCCCTATTTGTTTATTTTTCTAAATACATTCAAATATG
TATCCGCTCATGAGACAATAACCCTGATAAATGCTTCAATAATATTGAAAAAGGAAGAGTATGAGTATTC
AACATTTCCGTGTCGCCCTTATTCCCTTTTTTGCGGCATTTTGCCTTCCTGTTTTTGCTCACCCAGAAAC
GCTGGTGAAAGTAAAAGATGCTGAAGATCAGTTGGGTGCACGAGTGGGTTACATCGAACTGGATCTCAAC
AGCGGTAAGATCCTTGAGAGTTTTCGCCCCGAAGAACGTTTTCCAATGATGAGCACTTTTAAAGTTCTGC
TATGTGGCGCGGTATTATCCCGTATTGACGCCGGGCAAGAGCAACTCGGTCGCCGCATACACTATTCTCA
GAATGACTTGGTTGAGTACTCACCAGTCACAGAAAAGCATCTTACGGATGGCATGACAGTAAGAGAATTA
TGCAGTGCTGCCATAACCATGAGTGATAACACTGCGGCCAACTTACTTCTGACAACGATCGGAGGACCGA
AGGAGCTAACCGCTTTTTTGCACAACATGGGGGATCATGTAACTCGCCTTGATCGTTGGGAACCGGAGCT
GAATGAAGCCATACCAAACGACGAGCGTGACACCACGATGCCTGTAGCAATGGCAACAACGTTGCGCAAA
CTATTAACTGGCGAACTACTTACTCTAGCTTCCCGGCAACAATTAATAGACTGGATGGAGGCGGATAAAG
TTGCAGGACCACTTCTGCGCTCGGCCCTTCCGGCTGGCTGGTTTATTGCTGATAAATCTGGAGCCGGTGA
GCGTGGGTCTCGCGGTATCATTGCAGCACTGGGGCCAGATGGTAAGCCCTCCCGTATCGTAGTTATCTAC
ACGACGGGGAGTCAGGCAACTATGGATGAACGAAATAGACAGATCGCTGAGATAGGTGCCTCACTGATTA
AGCATTGGTAACTGTCAGACCAAGTTTACTCATATATACTTTAGATTGATTTAAAACTTCATTTTTAATT
TAAAAGGATCTAGGTGAAGATCCTTTTTGATAATCTCATGACCAAAATCCCTTAACGTGAGTTTTCGTTC
CACTGAGCGTCAGACCCCGTAGAAAAGATCAAAGGATCTTCTTGAGATCCTTTTTTTCTGCGCGTAATCT
GCTGCTTGCAAACAAAAAAACCACCGCTACCAGCGGTGGTTTGTTTGCCGGATCAAGAGCTACCAACTCT
TTTTCCGAAGGTAACTGGCTTCAGCAGAGCGCAGATACCAAATACTGTTCTTCTAGTGTAGCCGTAGTTA
GGCCACCACTTCAAGAACTCTGTAGCACCGCCTACATACCTCGCTCTGCTAATCCTGTTACCAGTGGCTG
CTGCCAGTGGCGATAAGTCGTGTCTTACCGGGTTGGACTCAAGACGATAGTTACCGGATAAGGCGCAGCG
GTCGGGCTGAACGGGGGGTTCGTGCACACAGCCCAGCTTGGAGCGAACGACCTACACCGAACTGAGATAC
CTACAGCGTGAGCTATGAGAAAGCGCCACGCTTCCCGAAGGGAGAAAGGCGGACAGGTATCCGGTAAGCG
GCAGGGTCGGAACAGGAGAGCGCACGAGGGAGCTTCCAGGGGGAAACGCCTGGTATCTTTATAGTCCTGT
CGGGTTTCGCCACCTCTGACTTGAGCGTCGATTTTTGTGATGCTCGTCAGGGGGGCGGAGCCTATGGAAA
AACGCCAGCAACGCGGCCTTTTTACGGTTCCTGGCCTTTTGCTGGCCTTTTGCTCACATGTTCTTTCCTG
CGTTATCCCCTGATTCTGTGGATAACCGTATTACCGCCTTTGAGTGAGCTGATACCGCTCGCCGCAGCCG
AACGACCGAGCGCAGCGAGTCAGTGAGCGAGGAAGCGGAAGAGCGCCCAATACGCAAACCGCCTCTCCCC
GCGCGTTGGCCGATTCATTAATGCAGCTGGCACGACAGGTTTCCCGACTGGAAAGCGGGCAGTGAGCGCA
ACGCAATTAATGTGAGTTAGCTCACTCATTAGGCACCCCAGGCTTTACACTTTATGCTTCCGGCTCGTAT
GTTGTGTGGAATTGTGAGCGGATAACAATTTCACACAGGAAACAGCTATGACCATGATTACGCCAAGCGC
GCAATTAACCCTCACTAAAGGGAACAAAAGCTGGAGCTGCAAGCTTAATGTAGTCTTATGCAATACTCTT
GTAGTCTTGCAACATGGTAACGATGAGTTAGCAACATGCCTTACAAGGAGAGAAAAAGCACCGTGCATGC
CGATTGGTGGAAGTAAGGTGGTACGATCGTGCCTTATTAGGAAGGCAACAGACGGGTCTGACATGGATTG
GACGAACCACTGAATTGCCGCATTGCAGAGATATTGTATTTAAGTGCCTAGCTCGATACATAAACGGGTC
TCTCTGGTTAGACCAGATCTGAGCCTGGGAGCTCTCTGGCTAACTAGGGAACCCACTGCTTAAGCCTCAA
TAAAGCTTGCCTTGAGTGCTTCAAGTAGTGTGTGCCCGTCTGTTGTGTGACTCTGGTAACTAGAGATCCC
TCAGACCCTTTTAGTCAGTGTGGAAAATCTCTAGCAGTGGCGCCCGAACAGGGACTTGAAAGCGAAAGGG
AAACCAGAGGAGCTCTCTCGACGCAGGACTCGGCTTGCTGAAGCGCGCACGGCAAGAGGCGAGGGGCGGC
GACTGGTGAGTACGCCAAAAATTTTGACTAGCGGAGGCTAGAAGGAGAGAGATGGGTGCGAGAGCGTCAG
TATTAAGCGGGGGAGAATTAGATCGCGATGGGAAAAAATTCGGTTAAGGCCAGGGGGAAAGAAAAAATAT
AAATTAAAACATATAGTATGGGCAAGCAGGGAGCTAGAACGATTCGCAGTTAATCCTGGCCTGTTAGAAA
CATCAGAAGGCTGTAGACAAATACTGGGACAGCTACAACCATCCCTTCAGACAGGATCAGAAGAACTTAG
ATCATTATATAATACAGTAGCAACCCTCTATTGTGTGCATCAAAGGATAGAGATAAAAGACACCAAGGAA
GCTTTAGACAAGATAGAGGAAGAGCAAAACAAAAGTAAGACCACCGCACAGCAAGCGGCCGCTGATCTTC
AGACCTGGAGGAGGAGATATGAGGGACAATTGGAGAAGTGAATTATATAAATATAAAGTAGTAAAAATTG
AACCATTAGGAGTAGCACCCACCAAGGCAAAGAGAAGAGTGGTGCAGAGAGAAAAAAGAGCAGTGGGAAT
AGGAGCTTTGTTCCTTGGGTTCTTGGGAGCAGCAGGAAGCACTATGGGCGCAGCGTCAATGACGCTGACG
GTACAGGCCAGACAATTATTGTCTGGTATAGTGCAGCAGCAGAACAATTTGCTGAGGGCTATTGAGGCGC
AACAGCATCTGTTGCAACTCACAGTCTGGGGCATCAAGCAGCTCCAGGCAAGAATCCTGGCTGTGGAAAG
ATACCTAAAGGATCAACAGCTCCTGGGGATTTGGGGTTGCTCTGGAAAACTCATTTGCACCACTGCTGTG
CCTTGGAATGCTAGTTGGAGTAATAAATCTCTGGAACAGATTTGGAATCACACGACCTGGATGGAGTGGG
ACAGAGAAATTAACAATTACACAAGCTTAATACACTCCTTAATTGAAGAATCGCAAAACCAGCAAGAAAA
GAATGAACAAGAATTATTGGAATTAGATAAATGGGCAAGTTTGTGGAATTGGTTTAACATAACAAATTGG
CTGTGGTATATAAAATTATTCATAATGATAGTAGGAGGCTTGGTAGGTTTAAGAATAGTTTTTGCTGTAC
TTTCTATAGTGAATAGAGTTAGGCAGGGATATTCACCATTATCGTTTCAGACCCACCTCCCAACCCCGAG
GGGACCCGACAGGCCCGAAGGAATAGAAGAAGAAGGTGGAGAGAGAGACAGAGACAGATCCATTCGATTA
GTGAACGGATCTCGACGGTATCGGTTAACTTTTAAAAGAAAAGGGGGGATTGGGGGGTACAGTGCAGGGG
AAAGAATAGTAGACATAATAGCAACAGACATACAAACTAAAGAATTACAAAAACAAATTACAAAATTCAA
AATTTTATCGTCCAGTGTGGTGGAATTCTGCAGATATCAACAAGTTTGTACAAAAAAGCAGGCTCCACCA
TGGGAACCGACATTGATTATTGACTAGGCTTTTGCAAAAAGCTTTGCAAAGATGGATAAAGTTTTAAACA
GAGAGGAATCTTTGCAGCTAATGGACCTTCTAGGTCTTGAAAGGAGTGGGAATTGGCTCCGGTGCCCGTC
AGTGGGCAGAGCGCACATCGCCCACAGTCCCCGAGAAGTTGGGGGGAGGGGTCGGCAATTGAACCGGTGC
CTAGAGAAGGTGGCGCGGGGTAAACTGGGAAAGTGATGTCGTGTACTGGCTCCGCCTTTTTCCCGAGGGT
GGGGGAGAACCGTATATAAGTGCAGTAGTCGCCGTGAACGTTCTTTTTCGCAACGGGTTTGCCGCCAGAA
CACAGGTAAGTGCCGTGTGTGGTTCCCGCGGGCCTGGCCTCTTTACGGGTTATGGCCCTTGCGTGCCTTG
AATTACTTCCACCTGGCTGCAGTACGTGATTCTTGATCCCGAGCTTCGGGTTGGAAGTGGGTGGGAGAGT
TCGAGGCCTTGCGCTTAAGGAGCCCCTTCGCCTCGTGCTTGAGTTGAGGCCTGGCCTGGGCGCTGGGGCC
GCCGCGTGCGAATCTGGTGGCACCTTCGCGCCTGTCTCGCTGCTTTCGATAAGTCTCTAGCCATTTAAAA
TTTTTGATGACCTGCTGCGACGCTTTTTTTCTGGCAAGATAGTCTTGTAAATGCGGGCCAAGATCTGCAC
ACTGGTATTTCGGTTTTTGGGGCCGCGGGCGGCGACGGGGCCCGTGCGTCCCAGCGCACATGTTCGGCGA
GGCGGGGCCTGCGAGCGCGGCCACCGAGAATCGGACGGGGGTAGTCTCAAGCTGGCCGGCCTGCTCTGGT
GCCTGGCCTCGCGCCGCCGTGTATCGCCCCGCCCTGGGCGGCAAGGCTGGCCCGGTCGGCACCAGTTGCG
TGAGCGGAAAGATGGCCGCTTCCCGGCCCTGCTGCAGGGAGCTCAAAATGGAGGACGCGGCGCTCGGGAG
AGCGGGCGGGTGAGTCACCCACACAAAGGAAAAGGGCCTTTCCGTCCTCAGCCGTCGCTTCATGTGACTC
CACGGAGTACCGGGCGCCGTCCAGGCACCTCGATTAGTTCTCGAGCTTTTGGAGTACGTCGTCTTTAGGT
TGGGGGGAGGGGTTTTATGCGATGGAGTTTCCCCACACTGAGTGGGTGGAGACTGAAGTTAGGCCAGCTT
GGCACTTGATGTAATTCTCCTTGGAATTTGCCCTTTTTGAGTTTGGATCTTGGTTCATTCTCAAGCCTCA
GACAGTGGTTCAAAGTTTTTTTCTTCCATTTCAGGTGTCGTGAGGAATTAGCTTGGTACTAATACGACTC
ACTATAGGGAGACCCAAGCTGGCTAGGTAAGCTTGGTACCGAGCTCGGATCCATGGCGGCCCCGGGCGCC
CGGCGGCCGCTGCTCCTGTTGCTGCTGGCAGGCCTTGCACACAGCGCCCCAGCACTGTTCGAGGTGAAAG
ACAACAACGGCACAGCGTGTATAATGGCCAGCTTCTCTGCCTCCTTTCTGACCACCTATGAGGCTGGACA
TGTTTCTAAGGTCTCGAATATGACCCTGCCAGCCTCTGCAGAAGTCCTGAAGAATAGCAGCTCTTGTGGT
GAAAAGAATGCTTCTGAGCCCACCCTCGCAATCACCTTTGGAGAAGGATATTTACTGAAACTCACCTTCA
CAAAAAACACAACACGTTACAGTGTCCAGCACATGTATTTCACATATAACCTGTCAGACACACAATTCTT
TCCCAATGCCAGCTCCAAAGGGCCCGACACTGTGGATTCCACAACTGACATCAAGGCAGACATCAACAAA
ACATACCGATGTGTCAGCGACATCAGGGTCTACATGAAGAATGTGACCATTGTGCTCTGGGACGCTACTA
TCCAGGCCTACCTGCCGAGTAGCAACTTCAGCAAGGAAGAGACACGCTGCCCACAGGATCAACCTTCCCC
AACTACTGGGCCACCCAGCCCCTCACCACCACTTGTGCCCACAAACCCCAGTGTGTCCAAGTACAATGTG
ACTGGTGACAATGGAACCTGCCTGCTGGCCTCTATGGCACTGCAACTCAACATCACCTACATGAAGAAGG
ACAACACGACTGTGACCAGAGCATTCAACATCAACCCAAGTGACAAATATAGTGGGACTTGCGGTGCCCA
GTTGGTGACCCTGAAGGTGGGGAACAAGAGCAGAGTCCTGGAGCTGCAGTTTGGGATGAATGCCACTTCT
AGCCTGTTTTTCCTGCAAGGAGTTCAGTTGAACATGACTCTTCCTGATGCCATAGAGCCCACGTTCAGCA
CCTCCAACTATTCCCTGAAAGCTCTTCAGGCCAGTGTCGGCAACTCATACAAGTGCAACAGTGAGGAGCA
CATCTTTGTCAGCAAGGCGCTCGCCCTCAATGTCTTCAGCGTGCAAGTCCAGGCTTTCAGGGTAGAAAGT
GACAGGTTTGGGTCTGTGGAAGAGTGTGTACAGGACGGTAACAACATGCTGATCCCCATTGCTGTGGGCG
GGGCCCTGGCAGGGCTGGTCCTCATCGTCCTCATCGCCTACCTCATCGGCAGGAAGAGGAGTCACGCGGG
CTATCAGACCATCGGTGGATCTGGAGGTTCTGGTGGAATGGTGAGCAAGGGCGAGGAGCTGTTCACCGGG
GTGGTGCCCATCCTGGTCGAGCTGGACGGCGACGTAAACGGCCACAAGTTCAGCGTGTCCGGCGAGGGCG
AGGGCGATGCCACCTACGGCAAGCTGACCCTGAAGTTCATCTGCACCACCGGCAAGCTGCCCGTGCCCTG
GCCCACCCTCGTGACCACCCTGACCTACGGCGTGCAGTGCTTCAGCCGCTACCCCGACCACATGAAGCAG
CACGACTTCTTCAAGTCCGCCATGCCCGAAGGCTACGTCCAGGAGCGCACCATCTTCTTCAAGGACGACG
GCAACTACAAGACCCGCGCCGAGGTGAAGTTCGAGGGCGACACCCTGGTGAACCGCATCGAGCTGAAGGG
CATCGACTTCAAGGAGGACGGCAACATCCTGGGGCACAAGCTGGAGTACAACTACAACAGCCACAACGTC
TATATCATGGCCGACAAGCAGAAGAACGGCATCAAGGTGAACTTCAAGATCCGCCACAACATCGAGGACG
GCAGCGTGCAGCTCGCCGACCACTACCAGCAGAACACCCCCATCGGCGACGGCCCCGTGCTGCTGCCCGA
CAACCACTACCTGAGCACCCAGTCCGCCCTGAGCAAAGACCCCAACGAGAAGCGCGATCACATGGTCCTG
CTGGAGTTCGTGACCGCCGCCGGGATCACTCTCGGCATGGACGAGCTGTACAAGTAGTCTAGACCCAGCT
TTCTTGTACAAAGTGGTTGATATCCAGCACAGTGGCGGCCGCTCGACAATCAACCTCTGGATTACAAAAT
TTGTGAAAGATTGACTGGTATTCTTAACTATGTTGCTCCTTTTACGCTATGTGGATACGCTGCTTTAATG
CCTTTGTATCATGCTATTGCTTCCCGTATGGCTTTCATTTTCTCCTCCTTGTATAAATCCTGGTTGCTGT
CTCTTTATGAGGAGTTGTGGCCCGTTGTCAGGCAACGTGGCGTGGTGTGCACTGTGTTTGCTGACGCAAC
CCCCACTGGTTGGGGCATTGCCACCACCTGTCAGCTCCTTTCCGGGACTTTCGCTTTCCCCCTCCCTATT
GCCACGGCGGAACTCATCGCCGCCTGCCTTGCCCGCTGCTGGACAGGGGCTCGGCTGTTGGGCACTGACA
ATTCCGTGGTGTTGTCGGGGAAGCTGACGTCCTTTCCATGGCTGCTCGCCTGTGTTGCCACCTGGATTCT
GCGCGGGACGTCCTTCTGCTACGTCCCTTCGGCCCTCAATCCAGCGGACCTTCCTTCCCGCGGCCTGCTG
CCGGCTCTGCGGCCTCTTCCGCGTCTTCGCCTTCGCCCTCAGACGAGTCGGATCTCCCTTTGGGCCGCCT
CCCCGCCTGGACCTGCAGGATTCTGCAGATATCCGGTTAGTAATGAGTTTGGAATTAATTCTGTGGAATG
TGTGTCAGTTAGGGTGTGGAAAGTCCCCAGGCTCCCCAGGCAGGCAGAAGTATGCAAAGCATGCATCTCA
ATTAGTCAGCAACCAGGTGTGGAAAGTCCCCAGGCTCCCCAGCAGGCAGAAGTATGCAAAGCATGCATCT
CAATTAGTCAGCAACCATAGTCCCGCCCCTAACTCCGCCCATCCCGCCCCTAACTCCGCCCAGTTCCGCC
CATTCTCCGCCCCATGGCTGACTAATTTTTTTTATTTATGCAGAGGCCGAGGCCGCCTCTGCCTCTGAGC
TATTCCAGAAGTAGTGAGGAGGCTTTTTTGGAGGCCTAGGCTTTTGCAAAAAGCTCCCGGGAGCTTGTAT
ATCCATTTTCGGATCTGATCAGCACGTGTTGACAATTAATCATCGGCATAGTATATCGGCATAGTATAAT
ACGACAAGGTGAGGAACTAAACCATGGCCAAGCCTTTGTCTCAAGAAGAATCCACCCTCATTGAAAGAGC
AACGGCTACAATCAACAGCATCCCCATCTCTGAAGACTACAGCGTCGCCAGCGCAGCTCTCTCTAGCGAC
GGCCGCATCTTCACTGGTGTCAATGTATATCATTTTACTGGGGGACCTTGTGCAGAACTCGTGGTGCTGG
GCACTGCTGCTGCTGCGGCAGCTGGCAACCTGACTTGTATCGTCGCGATCGGAAATGAGAACAGGGGCAT
CTTGAGCCCCTGCGGACGGTGCCGACAGGTGCTTCTCGATCTGCATCCTGGGATCAAAGCCATAGTGAAG
GACAGTGATGGACAGCCGACGGCAGTTGGGATTCGTGAATTGCTGCCCTCTGGTTATGTGTGGGAGGGCT
AAACGCGTCGCCCGCCCCACGACCCGCAGCGCCCGACCGAAAGGAGCGCACGACCCCATGCATCTCGAGG
GCCCGGTACCTTTAAGACCAATGACTTACAAGGCAGCTGTAGATCTTAGCCACTTTTTAAAAGAAAAGGG
GGGACTGGAAGGGCTAGCTCACTCCCAACGAAGACAAGATCTGCTTTTTGCTTGTACTGGGTCTCTCTGG
TTAGACCAGATCTGAGCCTGGGAGCTCTCTGGCTAACTAGGGAACCCACTGCTTAAGCCTCAATAAAGCT
TGCCTTGAGTGCTTCAAGTAGTGTGTGCCCGTCTGTTGTGTGACTCTGGTAACTAGAGATCCCTCAGACC
CTTTTAGTCAGTGTGGAAAATCTCTAGCAGTAGTAGTTCATGTCATCTTATTATTCAGTATTTATAACTT
GCAAAGAAATGAATATCAGAGAGTGAGAGGAACTTGTTTATTGCAGCTTATAATGGTTACAAATAAAGCA
ATAGCATCACAAATTTCACAAATAAAGCATTTTTTTCACTGCATTCTAGTTGTGGTTTGTCCAAACTCAT
CAATGTATCTTATCATGTCTGGCTCTAGCTATCCCGCCCCTAACTCCGCCCATCCCGCCCCTAACTCCGC
CCAGTTCCGCCCATTCTCCGCCCCATGGCTGACTAATTTTTTTTATTTATGCAGAGGCCGAGGCCGCCTC
GGCCTCTGAGCTATTCCAGAAGTAGTGAGGAGGCTTTTTTGGAGGCCTAGGGACGTACCCAATTCGCCCT
ATAGTGAGTCGTATTACGCGCGCTCACTGGCCGTCGTTTTACAACGTCGTGACTGGGAAAACCCTGGCGT
TACCCAACTTAATCGCCTTGCAGCACATCCCCCTTTCGCCAGCTGGCGTAATAGCGAAGAGGCCCGCACC
GATCGCCCTTCCCAACAGTTGCGCAGCCTGAATGGCGAATGGG
[124 nt withheld, positions 10054-10177]
C
[91 nt withheld, positions 10179-10269]
A
[49 nt withheld, positions 10271-10319]
CCTTTGACGTTGGAGTCCACGTTCTTT
[37 nt withheld, positions 10347-10383]
ACCCTATCTCGGTCTATTCTTTTGATTTATAAGGGATTTTGCCGATTTCGGCCTATTGGTTAAAAAATGA
GCTGATTTAACAAAAATTTAACGCGAATTTTAACAAAATATTAACGCTTACAATTT
