Features (pLannotate 1.2.2; 34 found; start..end, strand, type, name):
     34..58      +  protein_bind   attB1: mutant version of attB; recombination site for the Gateway® BP reaction BP Clonase™
     73..91      +  enhancer       CMV enhancer (fragment): human cytomegalovirus immediate early enhancer
    116..182     +  CDS            small t antigen (fragment): SV40 (simian virus 40) small t antigen
    189..1367    +  promoter       EF-1α promoter: strong constitutive promoter for human elongation factor EF-1α
   1384..1402    +  promoter       T7 promoter: promoter for bacteriophage T7 RNA polymerase
   1447..2667    +  CDS            LAMP1: rat lysosome-associated membrane glycoprotein 1
   2692..3408    +  CDS            EGFP: EGFP is a basic (constitutively fluorescent) green fluorescent protein published in 1996, derived from Aequorea victoria. It is reported to be a rapidly-maturing weak dimer with moderate acid sensitivity.
   3417..3441    -  protein_bind   attB2: mutant version of attB; recombination site for the Gateway® BP reaction BP Clonase™
   3472..4060    +  misc_feature   WPRE: woodchuck hepatitis virus posttranscriptional regulatory element
   4124..4453    +  promoter       SV40 promoter: SV40 enhancer and early promoter
   4501..4548    +  promoter       EM7 promoter: synthetic bacterial promoter&nbsp
   4567..4965    +  CDS            BSD: blasticidin S deaminase; Aspergillus terreus BSD; confers resistance to blasticidin
   5039..5176    +  CDS            nef (fragment): NEF_HV1LA - Experimental evidence at protein level: Swiss-Prot protein existence level 1. Extracellular Nef protein targets CD4(+) T-lymphocytes for apoptosis by interacting with CXCR4 surface receptors. From Human immunodeficiency virus type 1 group M subtype B (isolate Lai) (HIV-1).
   5162..5342    +  LTR            5' LTR (truncated): truncated 5' long terminal repeat (LTR) from HIV-1
   5414..5535    +  polyA_signal   SV40 poly(A) signal: SV40 polyadenylation signal
   5575..5710    +  rep_origin     SV40 ori: SV40 origin of replication
   5731..5749    -  promoter       T7 promoter: promoter for bacteriophage T7 RNA polymerase
   5757..5912    +  CDS            lacZα (fragment): LacZα fragment of β-galactosidase; lacZ fragment
   5917..6345    +  rep_origin     f1 ori (sequence partly withheld): f1 bacteriophage origin of replication; arrow indicates direction of (+) strand synthesis
   6398..6502    +  promoter       AmpR promoter: bla
   6503..7363    +  CDS            AmpR: β-lactamase; bla; confers resistance to ampicillin, carbenicillin, and related antibiotics
   7534..8122    +  rep_origin     ori: high-copy-number ColE1/pMB1/pBR322/pUC origin of replication
   8305..8397    +  CDS            lacI (fragment): lac repressor; lacI; The lac repressor binds to the lac operator to inhibit transcription in E. coli. This inhibition can be relieved by adding lactose or isopropyl-β-D-thiogalactopyranoside (IPTG).
   8410..8431    +  protein_bind   CAP binding site: CAP binding activates transcription in the presence of cAMP. E. coli catabolite activator protein
   8446..8476    +  promoter       lac promoter: promoter for the E. coli lac operon
   8484..8500    +  protein_bind   lac operator: The lac repressor binds to the lac operator to inhibit transcription in E. coli. This inhibition can be relieved by adding lactose or isopropyl-β-D-thiogalactopyranoside (IPTG). lac repressor encoded by lacI
   8545..8563    +  promoter       T3 promoter: promoter for bacteriophage T3 RNA polymerase
   8591..8817    +  promoter       RSV promoter: Rous sarcoma virus enhancer/promoter
   8818..8998    +  LTR            5' LTR (truncated): truncated 5' long terminal repeat (LTR) from HIV-1
   9045..9170    +  misc_feature   HIV-1 Ψ: packaging signal of human immunodeficiency virus type 1
   9154..9517    +  CDS            HIV-1 gag (fragment): gag protein from human immunodeficiency virus 1; gag
   9663..9896    +  misc_feature   RRE: The Rev response element (RRE) of HIV-1 allows for Rev-dependent mRNA export from the nucleus to the cytoplasm.
  10273..10373   +  CDS            Rev (fragment): human immunodeficiency virus 1 (HIV-1) Rev protein; rev; enhances nuclear export of unspliced and incompletely spliced viral mRNAs
  10392..10508   +  misc_feature   cPPT/CTS: central polypurine tract and central termination sequence of HIV-1
>Addgene plasmid #109028 | pLenti-X1-Blast-rLAMP1-eGFP | addgene full sequence | sequence record 213510 | Addgene NGS Result
ATCGTCCAGTGTGGTGGAATTCTGCAGATATCAACAAGTTTGTACAAAAAAGCAGGCTCCACCATGGGAA
CCGACATTGATTATTGACTAGGCTTTTGCAAAAAGCTTTGCAAAGATGGATAAAGTTTTAAACAGAGAGG
AATCTTTGCAGCTAATGGACCTTCTAGGTCTTGAAAGGAGTGGGAATTGGCTCCGGTGCCCGTCAGTGGG
CAGAGCGCACATCGCCCACAGTCCCCGAGAAGTTGGGGGGAGGGGTCGGCAATTGAACCGGTGCCTAGAG
AAGGTGGCGCGGGGTAAACTGGGAAAGTGATGTCGTGTACTGGCTCCGCCTTTTTCCCGAGGGTGGGGGA
GAACCGTATATAAGTGCAGTAGTCGCCGTGAACGTTCTTTTTCGCAACGGGTTTGCCGCCAGAACACAGG
TAAGTGCCGTGTGTGGTTCCCGCGGGCCTGGCCTCTTTACGGGTTATGGCCCTTGCGTGCCTTGAATTAC
TTCCACCTGGCTGCAGTACGTGATTCTTGATCCCGAGCTTCGGGTTGGAAGTGGGTGGGAGAGTTCGAGG
CCTTGCGCTTAAGGAGCCCCTTCGCCTCGTGCTTGAGTTGAGGCCTGGCCTGGGCGCTGGGGCCGCCGCG
TGCGAATCTGGTGGCACCTTCGCGCCTGTCTCGCTGCTTTCGATAAGTCTCTAGCCATTTAAAATTTTTG
ATGACCTGCTGCGACGCTTTTTTTCTGGCAAGATAGTCTTGTAAATGCGGGCCAAGATCTGCACACTGGT
ATTTCGGTTTTTGGGGCCGCGGGCGGCGACGGGGCCCGTGCGTCCCAGCGCACATGTTCGGCGAGGCGGG
GCCTGCGAGCGCGGCCACCGAGAATCGGACGGGGGTAGTCTCAAGCTGGCCGGCCTGCTCTGGTGCCTGG
CCTCGCGCCGCCGTGTATCGCCCCGCCCTGGGCGGCAAGGCTGGCCCGGTCGGCACCAGTTGCGTGAGCG
GAAAGATGGCCGCTTCCCGGCCCTGCTGCAGGGAGCTCAAAATGGAGGACGCGGCGCTCGGGAGAGCGGG
CGGGTGAGTCACCCACACAAAGGAAAAGGGCCTTTCCGTCCTCAGCCGTCGCTTCATGTGACTCCACGGA
GTACCGGGCGCCGTCCAGGCACCTCGATTAGTTCTCGAGCTTTTGGAGTACGTCGTCTTTAGGTTGGGGG
GAGGGGTTTTATGCGATGGAGTTTCCCCACACTGAGTGGGTGGAGACTGAAGTTAGGCCAGCTTGGCACT
TGATGTAATTCTCCTTGGAATTTGCCCTTTTTGAGTTTGGATCTTGGTTCATTCTCAAGCCTCAGACAGT
GGTTCAAAGTTTTTTTCTTCCATTTCAGGTGTCGTGAGGAATTAGCTTGGTACTAATACGACTCACTATA
GGGAGACCCAAGCTGGCTAGGTAAGCTTGGTACCGAGCTCGGATCCATGGCGGCCCCGGGCGCCCGGCGG
CCGCTGCTCCTGTTGCTGCTGGCAGGCCTTGCACACAGCGCCCCAGCACTGTTCGAGGTGAAAGACAACA
ACGGCACAGCGTGTATAATGGCCAGCTTCTCTGCCTCCTTTCTGACCACCTATGAGGCTGGACATGTTTC
TAAGGTCTCGAATATGACCCTGCCAGCCTCTGCAGAAGTCCTGAAGAATAGCAGCTCTTGTGGTGAAAAG
AATGCTTCTGAGCCCACCCTCGCAATCACCTTTGGAGAAGGATATTTACTGAAACTCACCTTCACAAAAA
ACACAACACGTTACAGTGTCCAGCACATGTATTTCACATATAACCTGTCAGACACACAATTCTTTCCCAA
TGCCAGCTCCAAAGGGCCCGACACTGTGGATTCCACAACTGACATCAAGGCAGACATCAACAAAACATAC
CGATGTGTCAGCGACATCAGGGTCTACATGAAGAATGTGACCATTGTGCTCTGGGACGCTACTATCCAGG
CCTACCTGCCGAGTAGCAACTTCAGCAAGGAAGAGACACGCTGCCCACAGGATCAACCTTCCCCAACTAC
TGGGCCACCCAGCCCCTCACCACCACTTGTGCCCACAAACCCCAGTGTGTCCAAGTACAATGTGACTGGT
GACAATGGAACCTGCCTGCTGGCCTCTATGGCACTGCAACTCAACATCACCTACATGAAGAAGGACAACA
CGACTGTGACCAGAGCATTCAACATCAACCCAAGTGACAAATATAGTGGGACTTGCGGTGCCCAGTTGGT
GACCCTGAAGGTGGGGAACAAGAGCAGAGTCCTGGAGCTGCAGTTTGGGATGAATGCCACTTCTAGCCTG
TTTTTCCTGCAAGGAGTTCAGTTGAACATGACTCTTCCTGATGCCATAGAGCCCACGTTCAGCACCTCCA
ACTATTCCCTGAAAGCTCTTCAGGCCAGTGTCGGCAACTCATACAAGTGCAACAGTGAGGAGCACATCTT
TGTCAGCAAGGCGCTCGCCCTCAATGTCTTCAGCGTGCAAGTCCAGGCTTTCAGGGTAGAAAGTGACAGG
TTTGGGTCTGTGGAAGAGTGTGTACAGGACGGTAACAACATGCTGATCCCCATTGCTGTGGGCGGGGCCC
TGGCAGGGCTGGTCCTCATTGTCCTCATCGCCTACCTCATCGGCAGGAAGAGGAGTCACGCGGGCTATCA
GACCATCGGTGGATCTGGAGGTTCTGGTGGAATGGTGAGCAAGGGCGAGGAGCTGTTCACCGGGGTGGTG
CCCATCCTGGTCGAGCTGGACGGCGACGTAAACGGCCACAAGTTCAGCGTGTCCGGCGAGGGCGAGGGCG
ATGCCACCTACGGCAAGCTGACCCTGAAGTTCATCTGCACCACCGGCAAGCTGCCCGTGCCCTGGCCCAC
CCTCGTGACCACCCTGACCTACGGCGTGCAGTGCTTCAGCCGCTACCCCGACCACATGAAGCAGCACGAC
TTCTTCAAGTCCGCCATGCCCGAAGGCTACGTCCAGGAGCGCACCATCTTCTTCAAGGACGACGGCAACT
ACAAGACCCGCGCCGAGGTGAAGTTCGAGGGCGACACCCTGGTGAACCGCATCGAGCTGAAGGGCATCGA
CTTCAAGGAGGACGGCAACATCCTGGGGCACAAGCTGGAGTACAACTACAACAGCCACAACGTCTATATC
ATGGCCGACAAGCAGAAGAACGGCATCAAGGTGAACTTCAAGATCCGCCACAACATCGAGGACGGCAGCG
TGCAGCTCGCCGACCACTACCAGCAGAACACCCCCATCGGCGACGGCCCCGTGCTGCTGCCCGACAACCA
CTACCTGAGCACCCAGTCCGCCCTGAGCAAAGACCCCAACGAGAAGCGCGATCACATGGTCCTGCTGGAG
TTCGTGACCGCCGCCGGGATCACTCTCGGCATGGACGAGCTGTACAAGTAGTCTAGACCCAGCTTTCTTG
TACAAAGTGGTTGATATCCAGCACAGTGGCGGCCGCTCGACAATCAACCTCTGGATTACAAAATTTGTGA
AAGATTGACTGGTATTCTTAACTATGTTGCTCCTTTTACGCTATGTGGATACGCTGCTTTAATGCCTTTG
TATCATGCTATTGCTTCCCGTATGGCTTTCATTTTCTCCTCCTTGTATAAATCCTGGTTGCTGTCTCTTT
ATGAGGAGTTGTGGCCCGTTGTCAGGCAACGTGGCGTGGTGTGCACTGTGTTTGCTGACGCAACCCCCAC
TGGTTGGGGCATTGCCACCACCTGTCAGCTCCTTTCCGGGACTTTCGCTTTCCCCCTCCCTATTGCCACG
GCGGAACTCATCGCCGCCTGCCTTGCCCGCTGCTGGACAGGGGCTCGGCTGTTGGGCACTGACAATTCCG
TGGTGTTGTCGGGGAAGCTGACGTCCTTTCCATGGCTGCTCGCCTGTGTTGCCACCTGGATTCTGCGCGG
GACGTCCTTCTGCTACGTCCCTTCGGCCCTCAATCCAGCGGACCTTCCTTCCCGCGGCCTGCTGCCGGCT
CTGCGGCCTCTTCCGCGTCTTCGCCTTCGCCCTCAGACGAGTCGGATCTCCCTTTGGGCCGCCTCCCCGC
CTGGACCTGCAGGATTCTGCAGATATCCGGTTAGTAATGAGTTTGGAATTAATTCTGTGGAATGTGTGTC
AGTTAGGGTGTGGAAAGTCCCCAGGCTCCCCAGCAGGCAGAAGTATGCAAAGCATGCATCTCAATTAGTC
AGCAACCAGGTGTGGAAAGTCCCCAGGCTCCCCAGCAGGCAGAAGTATGCAAAGCATGCATCTCAATTAG
TCAGCAACCATAGTCCCGCCCCTAACTCCGCCCATCCCGCCCCTAACTCCGCCCAGTTCCGCCCATTCTC
CGCCCCATGGCTGACTAATTTTTTTTATTTATGCAGAGGCCGAGGCCGCCTCTGCCTCTGAGCTATTCCA
GAAGTAGTGAGGAGGCTTTTTTGGAGGCCTAGGCTTTTGCAAAAAGCTCCCGGGAGCTTGTATATCCATT
TTCGGATCTGATCAGCACGTGTTGACAATTAATCATCGGCATAGTATATCGGCATAGTATAATACGACAA
GGTGAGGAACTAAACCATGGCCAAGCCTTTGTCTCAAGAAGAATCCACCCTCATTGAAAGAGCAACGGCT
ACAATCAACAGCATCCCCATCTCTGAAGACTACAGCGTCGCCAGCGCAGCTCTCTCTAGCGACGGCCGCA
TCTTCACTGGTGTCAATGTATATCATTTTACTGGGGGACCTTGTGCAGAACTCGTGGTGCTGGGCACTGC
TGCTGCTGCGGCAGCTGGCAACCTGACTTGTATCGTCGCGATCGGAAATGAGAACAGGGGCATCTTGAGC
CCCTGCGGACGGTGCCGACAGGTGCTTCTCGATCTGCATCCTGGGATCAAAGCCATAGTGAAGGACAGTG
ATGGACAGCCGACGGCAGTTGGGATTCGTGAATTGCTGCCCTCTGGTTATGTGTGGGAGGGCTAAACGCG
TCGCCCGCCCCACGACCCGCAGCGCCCGACCGAAAGGAGCGCACGACCCCATGCATCTCGAGGGCCCGGT
ACCTTTAAGACCAATGACTTACAAGGCAGCTGTAGATCTTAGCCACTTTTTAAAAGAAAAGGGGGGACTG
GAAGGGCTAGCTCACTCCCAACGAAGACAAGATCTGCTTTTTGCTTGTACTGGGTCTCTCTGGTTAGACC
AGATCTGAGCCTGGGAGCTCTCTGGCTAACTAGGGAACCCACTGCTTAAGCCTCAATAAAGCTTGCCTTG
AGTGCTTCAAGTAGTGTGTGCCCGTCTGTTGTGTGACTCTGGTAACTAGAGATCCCTCAGACCCTTTTAG
TCAGTGTGGAAAATCTCTAGCAGTAGTAGTTCATGTCATCTTATTATTCAGTATTTATAACTTGCAAAGA
AATGAATATCAGAGAGTGAGAGGAACTTGTTTATTGCAGCTTATAATGGTTACAAATAAAGCAATAGCAT
CACAAATTTCACAAATAAAGCATTTTTTTCACTGCATTCTAGTTGTGGTTTGTCCAAACTCATCAATGTA
TCTTATCATGTCTGGCTCTAGCTATCCCGCCCCTAACTCCGCCCATCCCGCCCCTAACTCCGCCCAGTTC
CGCCCATTCTCCGCCCCATGGCTGACTAATTTTTTTTATTTATGCAGAGGCCGAGGCCGCCTCGGCCTCT
GAGCTATTCCAGAAGTAGTGAGGAGGCTTTTTTGGAGGCCTAGGGACGTACCCAATTCGCCCTATAGTGA
GTCGTATTACGCGCGCTCACTGGCCGTCGTTTTACAACGTCGTGACTGGGAAAACCCTGGCGTTACCCAA
CTTAATCGCCTTGCAGCACATCCCCCTTTCGCCAGCTGGCGTAATAGCGAAGAGGCCCGCACCGATCGCC
CTTCCCAACAGTTGCGCAGCCTGAATGGCGAATGGG
[124 nt withheld, positions 5917-6040]
C
[91 nt withheld, positions 6042-6132]
A
[49 nt withheld, positions 6134-6182]
CCTTTGACGTTGGAGTCCACGTTCTTT
[37 nt withheld, positions 6210-6246]
ACCCTATCTCGGTCTATTCTTTTGATTTATAAGGGATTTTGCCGATTTCGGCCTATTGGTTAAAAAATGA
GCTGATTTAACAAAAATTTAACGCGAATTTTAACAAAATATTAACGCTTACAATTTAGGTGGCACTTTTC
GGGGAAATGTGCGCGGAACCCCTATTTGTTTATTTTTCTAAATACATTCAAATATGTATCCGCTCATGAG
ACAATAACCCTGATAAATGCTTCAATAATATTGAAAAAGGAAGAGTATGAGTATTCAACATTTCCGTGTC
GCCCTTATTCCCTTTTTTGCGGCATTTTGCCTTCCTGTTTTTGCTCACCCAGAAACGCTGGTGAAAGTAA
AAGATGCTGAAGATCAGTTGGGTGCACGAGTGGGTTACATCGAACTGGATCTCAACAGCGGTAAGATCCT
TGAGAGTTTTCGCCCCGAAGAACGTTTTCCAATGATGAGCACTTTTAAAGTTCTGCTATGTGGCGCGGTA
TTATCCCGTATTGACGCCGGGCAAGAGCAACTCGGTCGCCGCATACACTATTCTCAGAATGACTTGGTTG
AGTACTCACCAGTCACAGAAAAGCATCTTACGGATGGCATGACAGTAAGAGAATTATGCAGTGCTGCCAT
AACCATGAGTGATAACACTGCGGCCAACTTACTTCTGACAACGATCGGAGGACCGAAGGAGCTAACCGCT
TTTTTGCACAACATGGGGGATCATGTAACTCGCCTTGATCGTTGGGAACCGGAGCTGAATGAAGCCATAC
CAAACGACGAGCGTGACACCACGATGCCTGTAGCAATGGCAACAACGTTGCGCAAACTATTAACTGGCGA
ACTACTTACTCTAGCTTCCCGGCAACAATTAATAGACTGGATGGAGGCGGATAAAGTTGCAGGACCACTT
CTGCGCTCGGCCCTTCCGGCTGGCTGGTTTATTGCTGATAAATCTGGAGCCGGTGAGCGTGGGTCTCGCG
GTATCATTGCAGCACTGGGGCCAGATGGTAAGCCCTCCCGTATCGTAGTTATCTACACGACGGGGAGTCA
GGCAACTATGGATGAACGAAATAGACAGATCGCTGAGATAGGTGCCTCACTGATTAAGCATTGGTAACTG
TCAGACCAAGTTTACTCATATATACTTTAGATTGATTTAAAACTTCATTTTTAATTTAAAAGGATCTAGG
TGAAGATCCTTTTTGATAATCTCATGACCAAAATCCCTTAACGTGAGTTTTCGTTCCACTGAGCGTCAGA
CCCCGTAGAAAAGATCAAAGGATCTTCTTGAGATCCTTTTTTTCTGCGCGTAATCTGCTGCTTGCAAACA
AAAAAACCACCGCTACCAGCGGTGGTTTGTTTGCCGGATCAAGAGCTACCAACTCTTTTTCCGAAGGTAA
CTGGCTTCAGCAGAGCGCAGATACCAAATACTGTTCTTCTAGTGTAGCCGTAGTTAGGCCACCACTTCAA
GAACTCTGTAGCACCGCCTACATACCTCGCTCTGCTAATCCTGTTACCAGTGGCTGCTGCCAGTGGCGAT
AAGTCGTGTCTTACCGGGTTGGACTCAAGACGATAGTTACCGGATAAGGCGCAGCGGTCGGGCTGAACGG
GGGGTTCGTGCACACAGCCCAGCTTGGAGCGAACGACCTACACCGAACTGAGATACCTACAGCGTGAGCT
ATGAGAAAGCGCCACGCTTCCCGAAGGGAGAAAGGCGGACAGGTATCCGGTAAGCGGCAGGGTCGGAACA
GGAGAGCGCACGAGGGAGCTTCCAGGGGGAAACGCCTGGTATCTTTATAGTCCTGTCGGGTTTCGCCACC
TCTGACTTGAGCGTCGATTTTTGTGATGCTCGTCAGGGGGGCGGAGCCTATGGAAAAACGCCAGCAACGC
GGCCTTTTTACGGTTCCTGGCCTTTTGCTGGCCTTTTGCTCACATGTTCTTTCCTGCGTTATCCCCTGAT
TCTGTGGATAACCGTATTACCGCCTTTGAGTGAGCTGATACCGCTCGCCGCAGCCGAACGACCGAGCGCA
GCGAGTCAGTGAGCGAGGAAGCGGAAGAGCGCCCAATACGCAAACCGCCTCTCCCCGCGCGTTGGCCGAT
TCATTAATGCAGCTGGCACGACAGGTTTCCCGACTGGAAAGCGGGCAGTGAGCGCAACGCAATTAATGTG
AGTTAGCTCACTCATTAGGCACCCCAGGCTTTACACTTTATGCTTCCGGCTCGTATGTTGTGTGGAATTG
TGAGCGGATAACAATTTCACACAGGAAACAGCTATGACCATGATTACGCCAAGCGCGCAATTAACCCTCA
CTAAAGGGAACAAAAGCTGGAGCTGCAAGCTTAATGTAGTCTTATGCAATACTCTTGTAGTCTTGCAACA
TGGTAACGATGAGTTAGCAACATGCCTTACAAGGAGAGAAAAAGCACCGTGCATGCCGATTGGTGGAAGT
AAGGTGGTACGATCGTGCCTTATTAGGAAGGCAACAGACGGGTCTGACATGGATTGGACGAACCACTGAA
TTGCCGCATTGCAGAGATATTGTATTTAAGTGCCTAGCTCGATACATAAACGGGTCTCTCTGGTTAGACC
AGATCTGAGCCTGGGAGCTCTCTGGCTAACTAGGGAACCCACTGCTTAAGCCTCAATAAAGCTTGCCTTG
AGTGCTTCAAGTAGTGTGTGCCCGTCTGTTGTGTGACTCTGGTAACTAGAGATCCCTCAGACCCTTTTAG
TCAGTGTGGAAAATCTCTAGCAGTGGCGCCCGAACAGGGACTTGAAAGCGAAAGGGAAACCAGAGGAGCT
CTCTCGACGCAGGACTCGGCTTGCTGAAGCGCGCACGGCAAGAGGCGAGGGGCGGCGACTGGTGAGTACG
CCAAAAATTTTGACTAGCGGAGGCTAGAAGGAGAGAGATGGGTGCGAGAGCGTCAGTATTAAGCGGGGGA
GAATTAGATCGCGATGGGAAAAAATTCGGTTAAGGCCAGGGGGAAAGAAAAAATATAAATTAAAACATAT
AGTATGGGCAAGCAGGGAGCTAGAACGATTCGCAGTTAATCCTGGCCTGTTAGAAACATCAGAAGGCTGT
AGACAAATACTGGGACAGCTACAACCATCCCTTCAGACAGGATCAGAAGAACTTAGATCATTATATAATA
CAGTAGCAACCCTCTATTGTGTGCATCAAAGGATAGAGATAAAAGACACCAAGGAAGCTTTAGACAAGAT
AGAGGAAGAGCAAAACAAAAGTAAGACCACCGCACAGCAAGCGGCCGCTGATCTTCAGACCTGGAGGAGG
AGATATGAGGGACAATTGGAGAAGTGAATTATATAAATATAAAGTAGTAAAAATTGAACCATTAGGAGTA
GCACCCACCAAGGCAAAGAGAAGAGTGGTGCAGAGAGAAAAAAGAGCAGTGGGAATAGGAGCTTTGTTCC
TTGGGTTCTTGGGAGCAGCAGGAAGCACTATGGGCGCAGCGTCAATGACGCTGACGGTACAGGCCAGACA
ATTATTGTCTGGTATAGTGCAGCAGCAGAACAATTTGCTGAGGGCTATTGAGGCGCAACAGCATCTGTTG
CAACTCACAGTCTGGGGCATCAAGCAGCTCCAGGCAAGAATCCTGGCTGTGGAAAGATACCTAAAGGATC
AACAGCTCCTGGGGATTTGGGGTTGCTCTGGAAAACTCATTTGCACCACTGCTGTGCCTTGGAATGCTAG
TTGGAGTAATAAATCTCTGGAACAGATTTGGAATCACACGACCTGGATGGAGTGGGACAGAGAAATTAAC
AATTACACAAGCTTAATACACTCCTTAATTGAAGAATCGCAAAACCAGCAAGAAAAGAATGAACAAGAAT
TATTGGAATTAGATAAATGGGCAAGTTTGTGGAATTGGTTTAACATAACAAATTGGCTGTGGTATATAAA
ATTATTCATAATGATAGTAGGAGGCTTGGTAGGTTTAAGAATAGTTTTTGCTGTACTTTCTATAGTGAAT
AGAGTTAGGCAGGGATATTCACCATTATCGTTTCAGACCCACCTCCCAACCCCGAGGGGACCCGACAGGC
CCGAAGGAATAGAAGAAGAAGGTGGAGAGAGAGACAGAGACAGATCCATTCGATTAGTGAACGGATCTCG
ACGGTATCGGTTAACTTTTAAAAGAAAAGGGGGGATTGGGGGGTACAGTGCAGGGGAAAGAATAGTAGAC
ATAATAGCAACAGACATACAAACTAAAGAATTACAAAAACAAATTACAAAATTCAAAATTTT
